Addgene plasmid #15155: pLIA CRX EnR (CC#145)
Depositing lab: Connie Cepko. Depositing organization: Harvard Medical School. Publication: Crx, a novel otx-like homeobox gene, shows photoreceptor-specific expression and regulates photoreceptor differentiation. Furukawa T, Morrow EM, Cepko CL. Cell. 1997 Nov 14. 91(4):531-41. 10.1016/S0092-8674(00)80439-0 PubMed 9390562.
Backbone
  Vector backbone: pLIA
  Backbone manufacturer: Cepko Lab
  Vector type: Mammalian Expression, Retroviral
Growth in bacteria
  Bacterial resistance: Ampicillin, 100 μg/mL
  Growth temperature: 37°C
  Growth strain: DH5alpha
  Copy number: High Copy
Gene/Insert
  Gene/Insert name: CRX (alt name: cone-rod homeobox containing gene)
  Species: M. musculus (mouse)
  Insert size (bp): 1300
  Mutation: amino acids 7–108, containing the CRX homeobox
  Entrez Gene: Crx (a.k.a. Crx1)
  Tag / fusion protein: Engrailed Repressor (C terminal on insert)
  Cloning method: Restriction Enzyme; 5′ cloning site ClaI/SnaBI (destroyed during cloning); 3′ cloning site ClaI/SnaBI (destroyed during cloning)
  Sequencing primers: 5′ pBABE 5'
Terms and licenses: Academic/Nonprofit Terms; Industry Terms: Not Available to Industry
Depositor comments: For the CRX-EnR fusion construct, a 302 bp XmaI fragment (amino acids 7–108) containing the Crx homeobox was fused to the EnR domain. To make the CRX-EnR fusion, the XmaI Crx fragment, an EcoRI-XmaI linker encoding amino acids 2–6 with a NcoI site at the methionine of position 2, an XmaI-ClaI linker, and a ClaI-NotI (partial digestion) 930 bp fragment of the EnR were ligated into a shuttle vector, pSLAX21. The ClaI site inside this construct was designed so that the entire CRX-EnR fusion could be excised as a 1.3 kb ClaI fragment from pSLAX21/CRX-EnR. The ClaI fragment was ligated into pLIA.
How to cite: pLIA CRX EnR (CC#145) was a gift from Connie Cepko (Addgene plasmid # 15155 ; http://n2t.net/addgene:15155 ; RRID:Addgene_15155)
