[The description below was written by a language model from this plasmid's Addgene catalogue record.]
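Description:
pLIA CRX EnR is a retroviral, mammalian expression plasmid built on the pLIA backbone. It is maintained in bacteria as a high-copy plasmid under ampicillin selection. No feature table accompanies the record, so the promoter driving the insert, the replication origin, and any reporter or other elements carried by the backbone are not stated. As a retroviral vector, it would normally be expected to rely on long terminal repeats and a packaging signal, so that the cassette can be packaged into virus and integrated into dividing target cells.

The payload is a fusion of about 1.3 kb between mouse Crx (cone-rod homeobox) and the Engrailed repressor domain (EnR). Only the part of CRX that contains the homeobox is present, as a fragment of about 300 bp covering amino acids 7–108. A short linker restores the N-terminal residues and the start methionine. A fragment of about 930 bp encoding EnR is joined to the C-terminal end through a second linker. The fusion was assembled in a shuttle vector, excised as a single ClaI fragment and ligated into pLIA, and the cloning sites were destroyed in the process.

Joining a DNA-binding homeodomain to the Engrailed repressor is a standard way to make a dominant-negative or dominant-repressor form of a transcription factor. The chimera should bind CRX target sites but actively repress them instead of activating them. In line with the associated study of Crx in photoreceptor-specific expression and differentiation, the construct is suited to retroviral delivery into retinal progenitor cells to interfere with CRX function and to assess the effect on photoreceptor development.
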