>Addgene plasmid #15155 | pLIA CRX EnR (CC#145) | addgene partial sequence | sequence record 21642 | 15155 with pBABE5'
GGATCCGCGGCCGCATAGGCCACTAGTGGATCCCAGTGTGGTGGTACCGATTCTAGACCACTGTGGCCAG
GCGGTAGCTGGGACGTGCAGCCGACCACCATGGCATATATGAATCCGGGGCCTCACTATTCAGTCAATGC
CTTGGCTCTGAGTGGCCCCAATGTGGACCTGATGCACCAGGCTGTCCCATACTCAAGTGCCCCTAGGAAG
CAGCGGCGGGAGCGGACCACATTCACCAGGAGCCAGCTGGAGGAGCTGGAGGCCCTGTTTGCCAAGACCC
AGTACCCGGATGTGTATGCACGTGAGGAGGTTGCTCTTAAGATCAATCTGCCTGAGTCCAGGGTCCAGGT
CTGGTTCAAGAATCGTAGGGCGAAATGCAGACAGCAGCGACAGCAGCAGAAACAGCAACAGCAGCCCCCG
GGCATCGACGGTACCGATGCCCTGGAGGATCGCTGCAGCCCACAGTCAGCGCCCAGCCCCATTACCCTAC
AAATGCAGCATCTTCACCACCAGCAACAGCAGCAGCAGCAACAGCAGCAGCAAATGCAGCACCTCCACCA
GCTGCAGCAACTGCAGCAGTTGCACCAACAGCAACTGGGCCGCCGGTGTCTTCCACCATCCGGCAATGGC
CTTCGATGCCGCTGCAGCCGCCGCTGCTGCAGCTGCTGCTGCGGCCGCCCACGCTCATGCTGCTGCACTG
CAGCAGCGCCTCAGTGGGCAGTGGATCGCCCGCATCCTGCTCCACGCCCGCCTCGTCCACGCCG
